Addgene plasmid #133629: ZJOM22
Purpose: Integration of EMC1-2GFP as an additional copy in genome, use auxotrophic marker URA3(Candida albicans). Marker for yeast endoplasmic reticulum (ER).
Depositing lab: Zhiping Xie. Depositing organization: Shanghai Jiao Tong University. Publication: A Validated Set of Fluorescent-Protein-Based Markers for Major Organelles in Yeast (Saccharomyces cerevisiae). Zhu J, Zhang ZT, Tang SW, Zhao BS, Li H, Song JZ, Li D, Xie Z. MBio. 2019 Sep 3;10(5). pii: mBio.01691-19. doi: 10.1128/mBio.01691-19. PubMed 31481383.
Backbone
  Vector backbone: KT209-2GFP
  Vector type: Yeast Expression
Growth in bacteria
  Bacterial resistance: Ampicillin, 100 μg/mL
  Growth temperature: 37°C
  Growth strain: DH5alpha
  Copy number: Unknown
Gene/Insert
  Gene/Insert name: p1k-EMC1-2GFP
  Species: S. cerevisiae (budding yeast)
  Insert size (bp): 3300
  Entrez Gene: EMC1
  Tag / fusion protein: EGFP (C terminal on insert)
  Cloning method: Gibson Cloning
Terms and licenses: Academic/Nonprofit Terms; Industry Terms: Not Available to Industry
How to cite: ZJOM22 was a gift from Zhiping Xie (Addgene plasmid # 133629 ; http://n2t.net/addgene:133629 ; RRID:Addgene_133629)
