[The description below was written by a language model from this plasmid's Addgene catalogue record and pLannotate feature annotations shown in this document.]
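Description:
ZJOM22 is a yeast integrating plasmid built on the KT209-2GFP backbone that adds an extra, fluorescently tagged copy of the Saccharomyces cerevisiae EMC1 gene to the genome, providing a marker for the endoplasmic reticulum. It is propagated in E. coli through a high-copy ColE1/pUC-type origin with ampicillin selection (AmpR with its own bla promoter). The feature table shows no yeast replication origin or centromere, consistent with chromosomal integration rather than episomal maintenance.

The payload, named p1k-EMC1-2GFP, consists of the full EMC1 coding sequence preceded by roughly 1 kb of upstream sequence. The annotation shows this upstream region contains a fragment of the neighbouring MGR1 gene, which suggests that EMC1 is driven by its native upstream regulatory region, although the record does not explicitly name a promoter. EMC1 encodes a subunit of the ER membrane protein complex, which inserts newly synthesized membrane proteins into the ER membrane. It is followed at its C terminus by two tandem GFP copies (listed as EGFP in the catalogue, annotated as GFP S65T) and the ADH1 terminator; the doubled tag would be expected to increase signal.

Downstream lies the yeast selection cassette: a URA3 gene, stated by the depositor to be from Candida albicans although the annotation matched it to the S. cerevisiae protein, flanked by Ashbya gossypii TEF promoter and terminator. Two loxP sites, one interrupting the TEF promoter, bracket the marker. Because they lie in the same orientation, Cre could in principle excise it. The plasmid belongs to a validated set of organelle markers for live-cell fluorescence imaging in budding yeast.
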