Features (pLannotate 1.2.2; 19 found; start..end, strand, type, name):
     27..803     +  CDS            MGR1 (fragment): MGR1_YEAST - Experimental evidence at protein level: Swiss-Prot protein existence level 1. Component of the mitochondrial inner membrane i-AAA protease supercomplex required for mitochondrial inner membrane protein turnover. Together with MGR3, functions in an adapter complex that targets substrates to the i-AAA protease for degradation. Required for growth of cells lacking the mitochondrial genome. From Saccharomyces cerevisiae (strain ATCC 204508 / S288c) (Baker's yeast).
   1012..3291    +  CDS            EMC1: EMC1_YEAST - Experimental evidence at protein level: Swiss-Prot protein existence level 1. Part of the endoplasmic reticulum membrane protein complex (EMC) that enables the energy-independent insertion into endoplasmic reticulum membranes of newly synthesized membrane proteins (PubMed:29809151). Preferentially accommodates proteins with transmembrane domains that are weakly hydrophobic or contain destabilizing features such as charged and aromatic residues (PubMed:29809151). Involved in the cotranslational insertion of multi- pass membrane proteins in which stop-transfer membrane-anchor sequen
   3343..4056    +  CDS            GFP (S65T): GFP (S65T) is a basic (constitutively fluorescent) green fluorescent protein published in 1995, derived from Aequorea victoria.
   4093..4806    +  CDS            GFP (S65T): GFP (S65T) is a basic (constitutively fluorescent) green fluorescent protein published in 1995, derived from Aequorea victoria.
   4830..5017    +  terminator     ADH1 terminator: S. cerevisiae ADH1; transcription terminator for the S. cerevisiae alcohol dehydrogenase 1 (ADH1) gene
   5092..5299    +  promoter       TEF promoter (fragment): Ashbya gossypii TEF promoter
   5300..5333    -  protein_bind   loxP: Cre-mediated recombination occurs in the 8-bp core sequence (GCATACAT). Cre recombinase
   5333..5469    +  promoter       TEF promoter (fragment): Ashbya gossypii TEF promoter
   5488..6276    +  CDS            URA3: PYRF_YEAST - Experimental evidence at protein level: Swiss-Prot protein existence level 1. From Saccharomyces cerevisiae (strain ATCC 204508 / S288c) (Baker's yeast).
   6288..6485    +  terminator     TEF terminator: Ashbya gossypii TEF terminator
   6539..6572    -  protein_bind   loxP: Cre-mediated recombination occurs in the 8-bp core sequence (GCATACAT). Cre recombinase
   6627..6645    -  promoter       T7 promoter: promoter for bacteriophage T7 RNA polymerase
   6667..6720    -  CDS            lacI (fragment): lac repressor; lacI; The lac repressor binds to the lac operator to inhibit transcription in E. coli. This inhibition can be relieved by adding lactose or isopropyl-β-D-thiogalactopyranoside (IPTG).
   6903..7491    -  rep_origin     ori: high-copy-number ColE1/pMB1/pBR322/pUC origin of replication
   7662..8522    -  CDS            AmpR: β-lactamase; bla; confers resistance to ampicillin, carbenicillin, and related antibiotics
   8523..8627    -  promoter       AmpR promoter: bla
   8722..8757    +  CDS            rop (fragment): Rop protein, which maintains plasmids at low copy number; rop
   8859..8910    +  misc_feature   bom (fragment): basis of mobility region from pBR322
   8973..9       +  promoter       SP6 promoter (across the origin): promoter for bacteriophage SP6 RNA polymerase
>Addgene plasmid #133629 | ZJOM22 | addgene full sequence | sequence record 265897 | Addgene NGS Result
CACTATAGAACGCGGCCGCCAGCTGAAGCTTGCTACTTTCTCAGTCACTGTTGGAGCTTACTCGCCTGAA
CTTTCTTAAATACGACCCCTGGTGCGACGAAATGAAATCCGTACGTGACAAGAAGTTTTTCAACAATATT
GTCAAATATTATCACGAGGGCATAGACCCCACCAAAATAAAAGTCAAGGATGCTATGAACGGTACTCCTC
TCTCGACAAATATCCCTGAGGTCAAACAAAGCGTCGCTCTCGCTAGAGCGCAAGTTGAGGCGCAGAATCC
CATTATTAAATGGTTCGGACCCTTGGAATACAAGCCCATGTCTTTCAACGAGTACCTCAATCGCATGGAA
TTTCACTTGGACATGTTCGAGTTTTTTCAAAATAAAAGAAACATTAGAGAAAATTCCATTGAACTCATCA
ATTCCATATCCCACAATCCGCAGTCTTCTTCTACTGGCCTTGAAGGTCTTTCCGAGTCCAAAAAACTCCA
TCTACAAAATGTGGAAAAAAGACTGCATTTCTTAGCATCTTCGGGAGATTCCATTTCCGCACCAGTAAAG
AAGAGATCCAGCACCACACTCTCCCGAGGTGTCATTTTGCCCCATGACACGAAAGGCCCGCAAGATATTG
ATCTCGATACAATAAGATCGCTTTATGATCCATGGATGACTTTGGCCTTAGAAACTTCGCTAAGCATCAA
ATTCATACCAACTACCATGCCCTCCCATACCAAGACACCCACTAGCACGGACCAGCCGTTACCAGGGCCT
ACCCCCAAGGCTCTCACTAATGAAAAGACACATTAGGTCTTTGCGGATTGCTTAGTTGTACCGTGCGTAT
ATTAAATCCTTCTTCGTACACCGTGATTTTTCAGACGGCTACCAGAGAAAATATGGCTGGGATTTCATAT
TATATATGCAAATATATAATAACATATATATATATACACTCCATTAATAACTAATACCTACATTCATATC
AACACTTTCATCCTCCCCTTCCCCCATAGCAATGAAGATAACGTGTACAGACTTGGTGTACGTCTTCATT
TTACTCTTCCTAAACACGAGTTGTGTCCAAGCCGTTTTTTCAGATGATGCATTTATCACTGATTGGCAAC
TGGCTAACTTAGGTCCTTGGGAGAAAGTCATCCCTGATTCTCGAGACCGCAACAGGGTTCTCATCTTATC
GAACCCTACCGAAACTTCCTGCTTAGTTTCTTCGTTTAACGTTTCTTCCGGACAGATTCTTTTCAGAAAC
GTTTTACCCTTTACCATTGATGAGATTCAACTGGATAGTAATGACCATAACGCAATGGTTTGTGTGAACT
CTTCAAGCAACCATTGGCAGAAATATGATTTACACGATTGGTTTTTACTAGAGGAAGGCGTAGATAATGC
CCCTTCTACGACCATTTTACCTCAATCCTCATATTTAAACGATCAAGTATCTATTAAGAACAATGAACTA
CATATTCTCGATGAGCAGTCAAAACTGGCAGAATGGAAATTGGAGTTACCTCAAGGGTTCAATAAAGTGG
AATATTTTCATCGTGAAGATCCCCTGGCGTTAGTGTTGAACGTTAATGATACCCAATATATGGGATTCTC
TGCCAATGGCACAGAATTGATCCCCGTTTGGCAAAGAGATGAATGGTTGACTAACGTGGTAGACTATGCT
GTATTGGACGTCTTCGATTCTAGGGATGTGGAGTTGAACAAAGATATGAAAGCGGAACTTGATTCAAATT
CGCTTTGGAATGCTTACTGGCTTAGATTGACAACTAATTGGAATCGCCTTATCAACTTATTGAAAGAAAA
CCAATTCTCACCAGGACGTGTCTTCACTAAACTCCTAGCTCTAGACGCTAAGGATACCACGGTATCAGAT
TTGAAGTTCGGATTCGCCAAAATCTTAATTGTTTTGACGCATGATGGCTTTATCGGCGGCCTTGATATGG
TCAATAAGGGCCAACTTATCTGGAAACTCGATTTAGAAATTGATCAGGGCGTCAAAATGTTCTGGACGGA
TAAAAACCATGACGAACTTGTTGTTTTTTCGCATGATGGGCATTATTTGACAATTGAAGTTACTAAAGAT
CAACCGATTATCAAATCAAGATCCCCCCTATCTGAAAGGAAAACTGTTGATTCCGTTATTAGGCTGAATG
AACATGATCACCAGTATCTGATTAAGTTTGAGGATAAGGATCATTTACTGTTCAAATTGAATCCCGGCAA
GAATACGGATGTACCAATAGTTGCCAACAACCATTCTAGTTCCCACATATTCGTCACAGAGCATGACACG
AATGGCATTTATGGCTACATAATCGAAAACGATACGGTAAAACAAACTTGGAAAAAAGCCGTAAATTCGA
AAGAGAAAATGGTGGCATATAGCAAGAGGGAAACAACAAACCTAAACACTCTTGGTATTACACTAGGTGA
CAAATCGGTTCTTTATAAATATTTGTACCCCAACCTAGCGGCTTATCTGATCGCTAATGAAGAACATCAT
ACAATCACTTTTAACTTAATTGATACCATTACAGGAGAAATCCTCATTACCCAAGAGCACAAGGATTCTC
CGGATTTTAGGTTTCCAATGGATATTGTTTTCGGTGAATATTGGGTCGTTTATTCCTATTTCAGTTCTGA
ACCTGTTCCAGAACAAAAGTTAGTAGTGGTGGAATTATATGAGTCACTAACCCCAGATGAGCGTTTGTCT
AACTCAAGCGACAATTTTTCTTATGATCCATTGACTGGACACATTAACAAACCTCAATTTCAAACTAAAC
AATTCATTTTTCCCGAGATTATCAAAACAATGTCCATTTCCAAGACAACGGATGATATTACCACAAAGGC
AATCGTTATGGAATTAGAAAATGGACAAATCACCTACATACCAAAGCTTTTATTGAATGCAAGAGGTAAA
CCAGCAGAAGAAATGGCCAAGGATAAGAAAAAAGAGTTTATGGCTACCCCATACACGCCAGTTATCCCAA
TTAATGATAATTTCATTATCACTCATTTCAGAAATCTATTGCCAGGATCCGATTCGCAGTTGATCTCCAT
CCCAACCAATCTGGAATCCACAAGCATTATATGTGATCTAGGCCTTGATGTATTTTGTACAAGGATCACA
CCTTCGGGCCAATTTGATTTAATGAGTCCTACTTTCGAAAAGGGTAAATTGCTTATTACTATATTCGTCT
TGTTGGTGATCACGTATTTTATCCGTCCTTCTGTTTCAAACAAGAAGTTGAAATCCCAATGGCTAATTAA
AGCTTCGTACGCTGCAGGTCGACGGATCGGTGACGGTGCTGGTTTAATTAACATGTCTAAAGGTGAAGAA
TTATTCACTGGTGTTGTCCCAATTTTGGTTGAATTAGATGGTGATGTTAATGGTCACAAATTTTCTGTCT
CCGGTGAAGGTGAAGGTGATGCTACTTACGGTAAATTGACCTTAAAATTTATTTGTACTACTGGTAAATT
GCCAGTTCCATGGCCAACCTTAGTCACTACTTTAACTTATGGTGTTCAATGTTTTTCTAGATACCCAGAT
CATATGAAACAACATGACTTTTTCAAGTCTGCCATGCCAGAAGGTTATGTTCAAGAAAGAACTATTTTTT
TCAAAGATGACGGTAACTACAAGACCAGAGCTGAAGTCAAGTTTGAAGGTGATACCTTAGTTAATAGAAT
CGAATTAAAAGGTATTGATTTTAAAGAAGATGGTAACATTTTAGGTCACAAATTGGAATACAACTATAAC
TCTCACAATGTTTACATCATGGCTGACAAACAAAAGAATGGTATCAAAGTTAACTTCAAAATTAGACACA
ACATTGAAGATGGTTCTGTTCAATTAGCTGACCATTATCAACAAAATACTCCAATTGGTGATGGTCCAGT
CTTGTTACCAGACAACCATTACTTATCCACTCAATCTGCCTTATCCAAAGATCCAAACGAAAAGAGAGAC
CACATGGTCTTGTTAGAATTTGTTACTGCTGCTGGTATTACCCATGGTATTGATGAATTGTACAAAATTC
CAGTTCCAACGCGTGATCTAGAGAAGCCATTCATGTCTAAAGGTGAAGAATTATTCACTGGTGTTGTCCC
AATTTTGGTTGAATTAGATGGTGATGTTAATGGTCACAAATTTTCTGTCTCCGGTGAAGGTGAAGGTGAT
GCTACTTACGGTAAATTGACCTTAAAATTTATTTGTACTACTGGTAAATTGCCAGTTCCATGGCCAACCT
TAGTCACTACTTTAACTTATGGTGTTCAATGTTTTTCTAGATACCCAGATCATATGAAACAACATGACTT
TTTCAAGTCTGCCATGCCAGAAGGTTATGTTCAAGAAAGAACTATTTTTTTCAAAGATGACGGTAACTAC
AAGACCAGAGCTGAAGTCAAGTTTGAAGGTGATACCTTAGTTAATAGAATCGAATTAAAAGGTATTGATT
TTAAAGAAGATGGTAACATTTTAGGTCACAAATTGGAATACAACTATAACTCTCACAATGTTTACATCAT
GGCTGACAAACAAAAGAATGGTATCAAAGTTAACTTCAAAATTAGACACAACATTGAAGATGGTTCTGTT
CAATTAGCTGACCATTATCAACAAAATACTCCAATTGGTGATGGTCCAGTCTTGTTACCAGACAACCATT
ACTTATCCACTCAATCTGCCTTATCCAAAGATCCAAACGAAAAGAGAGACCACATGGTCTTGTTAGAATT
TGTTACTGCTGCTGGTATTACCCATGGTATGGATGAATTATATAAATAAGGCGCGCCACTTCTAAATAAG
CGAATTTCTTATGATTTATGATTTTTATTATTAAATAAGTTATAAAAAAAATAAGTGTATACAAATTTTA
AAGTGACTCTTAGGTTTTAAAACGAAAATTCTTATTCTTGAGTAACTCTTTCCTGTAGGTCAGGTTGCTT
TCTCAGGTATAGTATGAGGTCGCTCTTATTGACCACACCTCTACCGGCAGATCCGCTAGGGATAACAGGG
TAATATAGATCTGTTTAGCTTGCCTCGTCCCCGCCGGGTCACCCGGCCAGCGACATGGAGGCCCAGAATA
CCCTCCTTGACAGTCTTGACGTGCGCAGCTCAGGGGCATGATGTGACTGTCGCCCGTACATTTAGCCCAT
ACATCCCCATGTATAATCATTTGCATCCATACATTTTGATGGCCGCACGGCGCGAAGCAAAAATTACGGC
TCCTCGCTGCGGACCTGCGAGCAGGGAAACGCTCCCCTCACAGACGCGTATAACTTCGTATAATGTATGC
TATACGAAGTTATTGAATTGTCCCCACGCCGCGCCCCTGTAGAGAAATATAAAAGGTTAGGATTTGCCAC
TGAGGTTCTTCTTTCATATACTTCCTTTTAAAATCTTGCTAGGATACAGTTCTCACATCACATCCGAACA
TAAACAACCATGACAGTCAACACTAAGACCTATAGTGAGAGAGCAGAAACTCATGCCTCACCAGTAGCAC
AACGATTATTTCGATTAATGGAACTGAAGAAAACCAATTTATGTGCATCAATTGATGTTGATACCACTAA
GGAATTCCTTGAATTAATTGATAAATTGGGTCCTTATGTATGCTTAATCAAGACTCATATTGATATAATC
AATGATTTTTCCTATGAATCCACTATTGAACCATTATTAGAACTTTCACGTAAACATCAATTTATGATTT
TTGAAGATAGAAAATTTGCTGATATTGGTAATACCGTGAAGAAACAATATATTGGTGGAGTTTATAAAAT
TAGTAGTTGGGCAGATATTACTAATGCTCATGGTGTCACTGGGAATGGAGTAGTTGAAGGATTAAAACAG
GGAGCTAAAGAAACCACCACCAACCAAGAGCCAAGAGGGTTATTGATGTTAGCTGAATTATCATCAGTGG
GATCATTAGCATATGGAGAATATTCTCAAAAAACTGTTGAAATTGCTAAATCCGATAAGGAATTTGTTAT
TGGATTTATTGCCCAACGTGATATGGGTGGACAAGAAGAAGGATTTGATTGGCTTATTATGACACCTGGA
GTTGGATTAGATGATAAAGGTGATGGATTAGGACAACAATATAGAACTGTTGATGAAGTTGTTAGCACTG
GAACTGATATTATCATTGTTGGTAGAGGATTGTTTGGTAAAGGAAGAGATCCAGATATTGAAGGTAAAAG
GTATAGAGATGCTGGTTGGAATGCTTATTTGAAAAAGACTGGCCAATTATAATCAGTACTGACAATAAAA
AGATTCTTGTTTTCAAGAACTTGTCATTTGTATAGTTTTTTTATATTGTAGTTGTTCTATTTTAATCAAA
TGTTAGCGTGATTTATATTTTTTTTCGCCTCGACATCATCTGCCCAGATGCGAAGTTAAGTGCGCAGAAA
GTAATATCATGCGTCAATCGTATGTGAATGCTGGTCGCTATACTGCTGTCGATTCGATACTAACGCCGCC
ATCCAGTGTCGAAAACGAGCTCGAATTCATAACTTCGTATAATGTATGCTATACGAAGTTATATCGATGA
TATCAGATCCACTAGTGGCCTATGCGGCCGCGGATCTGCCGGTCTCCCTATAGTGAGTCGTATTAATTTC
GATAAGCCAGGTTAACCTGCATTAATGAATCGGCCAACGCGCGGGGAGAGGCGGTTTGCGTATTGGGCGC
TCTTCCGCTTCCTCGCTCACTGACTCGCTGCGCTCGGTCGTTCGGCTGCGGCGAGCGGTATCAGCTCACT
CAAAGGCGGTAATACGGTTATCCACAGAATCAGGGGATAACGCAGGAAAGAACATGTGAGCAAAAGGCCA
GCAAAAGGCCAGGAACCGTAAAAAGGCCGCGTTGCTGGCGTTTTTCCATAGGCTCCGCCCCCCTGACGAG
CATCACAAAAATCGACGCTCAAGTCAGAGGTGGCGAAACCCGACAGGACTATAAAGATACCAGGCGTTTC
CCCCTGGAAGCTCCCTCGTGCGCTCTCCTGTTCCGACCCTGCCGCTTACCGGATACCTGTCCGCCTTTCT
CCCTTCGGGAAGCGTGGCGCTTTCTCATAGCTCACGCTGTAGGTATCTCAGTTCGGTGTAGGTCGTTCGC
TCCAAGCTGGGCTGTGTGCACGAACCCCCCGTTCAGCCCGACCGCTGCGCCTTATCCGGTAACTATCGTC
TTGAGTCCAACCCGGTAAGACACGACTTATCGCCACTGGCAGCAGCCACTGGTAACAGGATTAGCAGAGC
GAGGTATGTAGGCGGTGCTACAGAGTTCTTGAAGTGGTGGCCTAACTACGGCTACACTAGAAGAACAGTA
TTTGGTATCTGCGCTCTGCTGAAGCCAGTTACCTTCGGAAAAAGAGTTGGTAGCTCTTGATCCGGCAAAC
AAACCACCGCTGGTAGCGGTGGTTTTTTTGTTTGCAAGCAGCAGATTACGCGCAGAAAAAAAGGATCTCA
AGAAGATCCTTTGATCTTTTCTACGGGGTCTGACGCTCAGTGGAACGAAAACTCACGTTAAGGGATTTTG
GTCATGAGATTATCAAAAAGGATCTTCACCTAGATCCTTTTAAATTAAAAATGAAGTTTTAAATCAATCT
AAAGTATATATGAGTAAACTTGGTCTGACAGTTACCAATGCTTAATCAGTGAGGCACCTATCTCAGCGAT
CTGTCTATTTCGTTCATCCATAGTTGCCTGACTCCCCGTCGTGTAGATAACTACGATACGGGAGGGCTTA
CCATCTGGCCCCAGTGCTGCAATGATACCGCGAGACCCACGCTCACCGGCTCCAGATTTATCAGCAATAA
ACCAGCCAGCCGGAAGGGCCGAGCGCAGAAGTGGTCCTGCAACTTTATCCGCCTCCATCCAGTCTATTAA
TTGTTGCCGGGAAGCTAGAGTAAGTAGTTCGCCAGTTAATAGTTTGCGCAACGTTGTTGCCATTGCTACA
GGCATCGTGGTGTCACGCTCGTCGTTTGGTATGGCTTCATTCAGCTCCGGTTCCCAACGATCAAGGCGAG
TTACATGATCCCCCATGTTGTGCAAAAAAGCGGTTAGCTCCTTCGGTCCTCCGATCGTTGTCAGAAGTAA
GTTGGCCGCAGTGTTATCACTCATGGTTATGGCAGCACTGCATAATTCTCTTACTGTCATGCCATCCGTA
AGATGCTTTTCTGTGACTGGTGAGTACTCAACCAAGTCATTCTGAGAATAGTGTATGCGGCGACCGAGTT
GCTCTTGCCCGGCGTCAATACGGGATAATACCGCGCCACATAGCAGAACTTTAAAAGTGCTCATCATTGG
AAAACGTTCTTCGGGGCGAAAACTCTCAAGGATCTTACCGCTGTTGAGATCCAGTTCGATGTAACCCACT
CGTGCACCCAACTGATCTTCAGCATCTTTTACTTTCACCAGCGTTTCTGGGTGAGCAAAAACAGGAAGGC
AAAATGCCGCAAAAAAGGGAATAAGGGCGACACGGAAATGTTGAATACTCATACTCTTCCTTTTTCAATA
TTATTGAAGCATTTATCAGGGTTATTGTCTCATGAGCGGATACATATTTGAATGTATTTAGAAAAATAAA
CAAATAGGGGTTCCGCGCACATTTCCCCGAAAAGTGCCACCTGACGTCTAAGAAACCATTATTATCATGA
CATTAACCTATAAAAATAGGCGTATCACGAGGCCCTTTCGTCTCGCGCGTTTCGGTGATGACGGTGAAAA
CCTCTGACACATGCAGCTCCCGGAGACGGTCACAGCTTGTCTGTAAGCGGATGCCGGGAGCAGACAAGCC
CGTCAGGGCGCGTCAGCGGGTGTTGGCGGGTGTCGGGGCTGGCTTAACTATGCGGCATCAGAGCAGATTG
TACTGAGAGTGCACCATATGGACATATTGTCGTTAGAACGCGGCTACAATTAATACATAACCTTATGTAT
CATACACATACGATTTAGGTGA
